>Addgene plasmid #174532 | pKSB- 3xP3-DsRedSV40 GGGG AAGA | addgene full sequence | sequence record 342920 | Addgene NGS Result
CTAAATTGTAAGCGTTAATATTTTGTTAAAATTCGCGTTAAATTTTTGTTAAATCAGCTCATTTTTTAAC
CAATAGGCCGAAATCGGCAAAATCCCTTATAAATCAAAAGAATAGACCGAGATAGGGT
[37 nt withheld, positions 129-165]
AAAGAACGTGGACTCCAACGTCAAAGG
[49 nt withheld, positions 193-241]
T
[91 nt withheld, positions 243-333]
G
[124 nt withheld, positions 335-458]
CCCATTCGCCATTCAGGCTGCGCAACTGTTGGGAAGGGCGATCGGTGCGGGCCTCTTCGCTATTACGCCA
GCTGGCGAAAGGGGGATGTGCTGCAAGGCGATTAAGTTGGGTAACGCCAGGGTTTTCCCAGTCACGACGT
TGTAAAACGACGGCCAGTGAATTGTAATACGACTCACTATAGGGCGAATTGGAGCTCCACCGCGGTGGCG
GCCGCTCTAGAACTAGTGGATCCCCCGGGCTGCAGGAATTCGATGGTCTCTGGGGATCTAATTCAATTAG
AGACTAATTCAATTAGAGCTAATTCAATTAGGATCCAAGCTTATCGATTTCGAACCCTCGACCGCCGGAG
TATAAATAGAGGCGCTTCGTCTACGGAGCGACAATTCAATTCAAACAAGCAAAGTGAACACGTCGCTAAG
CGAAAGCTAAGCAAATAAACAAGCGCAGCTGAACAAGCTAAACAATCGGGGTACCGCTAGAGTCGACGGT
ACCGCGGGCCCGGGATCCACCGGTCGCCACCATGGTGCGCTCCTCCAAGAACGTCATCAAGGAGTTCATG
CGCTTCAAGGTGCGCATGGAGGGCACCGTGAACGGCCACGAGTTCGAGATCGAGGGCGAGGGCGAGGGCC
GCCCCTACGAGGGCCACAACACCGTGAAGCTGAAGGTGACCAAGGGCGGCCCCCTGCCCTTCGCCTGGGA
CATCCTGTCCCCCCAGTTCCAGTACGGCTCCAAGGTGTACGTGAAGCACCCCGCCGACATCCCCGACTAC
AAGAAGCTGTCCTTCCCCGAGGGCTTCAAGTGGGAGCGCGTGATGAACTTCGAGGACGGCGGCGTGGTGA
CCGTGACCCAGGACTCCTCCCTGCAGGACGGCTGCTTCATCTACAAGGTGAAGTTCATCGGCGTGAACTT
CCCCTCCGACGGCCCCGTAATGCAGAAGAAGACCATGGGCTGGGAGGCCTCCACCGAGCGCCTGTACCCC
CGCGACGGCGTGCTGAAGGGCGAGATCCACAAGGCCCTGAAGCTGAAGGACGGCGGCCACTACCTGGTGG
AGTTCAAGTCCATCTACATGGCCAAGAAGCCCGTGCAGCTGCCCGGCTACTACTACGTGGACTCCAAGCT
GGACATCACCTCCCACAACGAGGACTACACCATCGTGGAGCAGTACGAGCGCACCGAGGGCCGCCACCAC
CTGTTCCTGTAGCGGCCGCGACTCTAGATCATAATCAGCCATACCACATTTGTAGAGGTTTTACTTGCTT
TAAAAAACCTCCCACACCTCCCCCTGAACCTGAAACATAAAATGAATGCAATTGTTGTTGTTAACTTGTT
TATTGCAGCTTATAATGGTTACAAATAAAGCAATAGCATCACAAATTTCACAAATAAAGCATTTTTTTCA
CTGCATTCTAGTTGTGGTTTGTCCAAACTCATCAATGTATCTTAAAGATGAGACCATCAAGCTTATCGAT
ACCGTCGACCTCGAGGGGGGGCCCGGTACCAGCTTTTGTTCCCTTTAGTGAGGGTTAATTTCGAGCTTGG
CGTAATCATGGTCATAGCTGTTTCCTGTGTGAAATTGTTATCCGCTCACAATTCCACACAACATACGAGC
CGGAAGCATAAAGTGTAAAGCCTGGGGTGCCTAATGAGTGAGCTAACTCACATTAATTGCGTTGCGCTCA
CTGCCCGCTTTCCAGTCGGGAAACCTGTCGTGCCAGCTGCATTAATGAATCGGCCAACGCGCGGGGAGAG
GCGGTTTGCGTATTGGGCGCTCTTCCGCTTCCTCGCTCACTGACTCGCTGCGCTCGGTCGTTCGGCTGCG
GCGAGCGGTATCAGCTCACTCAAAGGCGGTAATACGGTTATCCACAGAATCAGGGGATAACGCAGGAAAG
AACATGTGAGCAAAAGGCCAGCAAAAGGCCAGGAACCGTAAAAAGGCCGCGTTGCTGGCGTTTTTCCATA
GGCTCCGCCCCCCTGACGAGCATCACAAAAATCGACGCTCAAGTCAGAGGTGGCGAAACCCGACAGGACT
ATAAAGATACCAGGCGTTTCCCCCTGGAAGCTCCCTCGTGCGCTCTCCTGTTCCGACCCTGCCGCTTACC
GGATACCTGTCCGCCTTTCTCCCTTCGGGAAGCGTGGCGCTTTCTCATAGCTCACGCTGTAGGTATCTCA
GTTCGGTGTAGGTCGTTCGCTCCAAGCTGGGCTGTGTGCACGAACCCCCCGTTCAGCCCGACCGCTGCGC
CTTATCCGGTAACTATCGTCTTGAGTCCAACCCGGTAAGACACGACTTATCGCCACTGGCAGCAGCCACT
GGTAACAGGATTAGCAGAGCGAGGTATGTAGGCGGTGCTACAGAGTTCTTGAAGTGGTGGCCTAACTACG
GCTACACTAGAAGAACAGTATTTGGTATCTGCGCTCTGCTGAAGCCAGTTACCTTCGGAAAAAGAGTTGG
TAGCTCTTGATCCGGCAAACAAACCACCGCTGGTAGCGGTGGTTTTTTTGTTTGCAAGCAGCAGATTACG
CGCAGAAAAAAAGGATCTCAAGAAGATCCTTTGATCTTTTCTACGGGGTCTGACGCTCAGTGGAACGAAA
ACTCACGTTAAGGGATTTTGGTCATGAGATTATCAAAAAGGATCTTCACCTAGATCCTTTTAAATTAAAA
ATGAAGTTTTAAATCAATCTAAAGTATATATGAGTAAACTTGGTCTGACAGTTACCAATGCTTAATCAGT
GAGGCACCTATCTCAGCGATCTGTCTATTTCGTTCATCCATAGTTGCCTGACTCCCCGTCGTGTAGATAA
CTACGATACGGGAGGGCTTACCATCTGGCCCCAGTGCTGCAATGATACCGCGAGATCCACGCTCACCGGC
TCCAGATTTATCAGCAATAAACCAGCCAGCCGGAAGGGCCGAGCGCAGAAGTGGTCCTGCAACTTTATCC
GCCTCCATCCAGTCTATTAATTGTTGCCGGGAAGCTAGAGTAAGTAGTTCGCCAGTTAATAGTTTGCGCA
ACGTTGTTGCCATTGCTACAGGCATCGTGGTGTCACGCTCGTCGTTTGGTATGGCTTCATTCAGCTCCGG
TTCCCAACGATCAAGGCGAGTTACATGATCCCCCATGTTGTGCAAAAAAGCGGTTAGCTCCTTCGGTCCT
CCGATCGTTGTCAGAAGTAAGTTGGCCGCAGTGTTATCACTCATGGTTATGGCAGCACTGCATAATTCTC
TTACTGTCATGCCATCCGTAAGATGCTTTTCTGTGACTGGTGAGTACTCAACCAAGTCATTCTGAGAATA
GTGTATGCGGCGACCGAGTTGCTCTTGCCCGGCGTCAATACGGGATAATACCGCGCCACATAGCAGAACT
TTAAAAGTGCTCATCATTGGAAAACGTTCTTCGGGGCGAAAACTCTCAAGGATCTTACCGCTGTTGAGAT
CCAGTTCGATGTAACCCACTCGTGCACCCAACTGATCTTCAGCATCTTTTACTTTCACCAGCGTTTCTGG
GTGAGCAAAAACAGGAAGGCAAAATGCCGCAAAAAAGGGAATAAGGGCGACACGGAAATGTTGAATACTC
ATACTCTTCCTTTTTCAATATTATTGAAGCATTTATCAGGGTTATTGTCTCATGAGCGGATACATATTTG
AATGTATTTAGAAAAATAAACAAATAGGGGTTCCGCGCACATTTCCCCGAAAAGTGCCAC
Features (pLannotate 1.2.2; 18 found; start..end, strand, type, name):
     30..458     -  rep_origin     f1 ori (sequence partly withheld): f1 bacteriophage origin of replication; arrow indicates direction of (+) strand synthesis
    463..620     -  CDS            lacZα (fragment): LacZα fragment of β-galactosidase; lacZ fragment
    623..641     +  promoter       T7 promoter: promoter for bacteriophage T7 RNA polymerase
    650..712     +  misc_feature   MCS (fragment): pBluescript multiple cloning site
    803..925     +  promoter       hsp70 promoter (fragment): Drosophila melanogaster hsp70Bb promoter
    939..972     +  misc_feature   MCS (fragment): multiple cloning site
    980..1660    +  CDS            DsRed1: wild-type DsRed mammalian codon-optimized
   1675..1758    +  CDS            large T antigen (fragment): large T antigen from SV40 (simian virus 40)
   1781..1902    +  polyA_signal   SV40 poly(A) signal: SV40 polyadenylation signal
   1914..1958    +  misc_feature   MCS (fragment): pBluescript multiple cloning site
   1970..1988    -  promoter       T3 promoter: promoter for bacteriophage T3 RNA polymerase
   2033..2049    -  protein_bind   lac operator: The lac repressor binds to the lac operator to inhibit transcription in E. coli. This inhibition can be relieved by adding lactose or isopropyl-β-D-thiogalactopyranoside (IPTG). lac repressor encoded by lacI
   2057..2087    -  promoter       lac promoter: promoter for the E. coli lac operon
   2102..2123    -  protein_bind   CAP binding site: CAP binding activates transcription in the presence of cAMP. E. coli catabolite activator protein
   2136..2228    -  CDS            lacI (fragment): lac repressor; lacI; The lac repressor binds to the lac operator to inhibit transcription in E. coli. This inhibition can be relieved by adding lactose or isopropyl-β-D-thiogalactopyranoside (IPTG).
   2411..2999    -  rep_origin     ori: high-copy-number ColE1/pMB1/pBR322/pUC origin of replication
   3170..4030    -  CDS            AmpR: β-lactamase; bla; confers resistance to ampicillin, carbenicillin, and related antibiotics
   4031..4135    -  promoter       AmpR promoter: bla
