[The description below was written by a language model from this plasmid's Addgene catalogue record and pLannotate feature annotations shown in this document.]
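Description:
pKSB- 3xP3-DsRedSV40 GGGG AAGA is a small, high-copy cloning plasmid built on the pKSB- backbone, which the feature table shows to be pBluescript-like. It carries a fluorescent marker module for building mosquito gene knock-in constructs. It is propagated in E. coli through a ColE1/pUC-type origin and selected with ampicillin via the β-lactamase gene and its native promoter. Other backbone elements include an f1 phage origin, flanking T7 and T3 promoters, and the lac promoter/operator region with a lacZα fragment interrupted by the insert. The catalogue lists a total size of about 4.2 kb, and the sequenced record is 4,158 nt.

The roughly 1.2 kb synthetic insert is described as a "3xP3-DsRed BsaI cassette". The annotation detects a fragment of the Drosophila hsp70 promoter, followed by the DsRed1 coding sequence and an SV40 3' region. That region includes a short large T antigen fragment and the SV40 polyadenylation signal. The 3xP3 element itself is not annotated. By general convention it consists of three Pax6-binding sites placed upstream of a minimal hsp70 promoter, which drives expression in the eyes and parts of the nervous system of insects. This fits the unannotated stretch just upstream of the hsp70 fragment.

The BsaI designation and the "GGGG AAGA" in the name suggest a Golden Gate-style module released with those four-base overhangs, though the record does not state this explicitly. The stated purpose is to supply a red fluorescent marker cassette for assembly into knock-in donor constructs, so that transgenic mosquitoes can be identified visually.
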