Addgene plasmid #174532: pKSB- 3xP3-DsRedSV40 GGGG AAGA
Purpose: 3xP3-DsRed fluorescence marker cassette for gene knock-in in mosquitoes
Depositing lab: Eric Marois. Depositing organization: CNRS UPR 9022, INSERM U1257, Réponse immunitaire chez le moustique anophèle vecteur du paludisme.
Backbone
  Vector backbone: pKSB-
  Backbone size w/o insert (bp): 2961
  Total vector size (bp): 4200
  Vector type: Insect Expression
Growth in bacteria
  Bacterial resistance: Ampicillin, 100 μg/mL
  Growth temperature: 37°C
  Growth strain: DH5alpha
  Copy number: High Copy
Gene/Insert
  Gene/Insert name: 3xP3-DsRed BsaI cassette
  Species: Synthetic
  Insert size (bp): 1215
Terms and licenses: Academic/Nonprofit Terms; Industry Terms: Not Available to Industry
How to cite: pKSB- 3xP3-DsRedSV40 GGGG AAGA was a gift from Eric Marois (Addgene plasmid # 174532 ; http://n2t.net/addgene:174532 ; RRID:Addgene_174532)
