>Addgene plasmid #174532 | pKSB- 3xP3-DsRedSV40 GGGG AAGA | depositor partial sequence | sequence record 338605 | pKSB- 3xP3-DsRedSV40 GGGG AAGA sequence 1215 bps
ATGGTCTCTGGGGATCTAATTCAATTAGAGACTAATTCAATTAGAGCTAATTCAATTAGGATCCAAGCTT
ATCGATTTCGAACCCTCGACCGCCGGAGTATAAATAGAGGCGCTTCGTCTACGGAGCGACAATTCAATTC
AAACAAGCAAAGTGAACACGTCGCTAAGCGAAAGCTAAGCAAATAAACAAGCGCAGCTGAACAAGCTAAA
CAATCGGGGTACCGCTAGAGTCGACGGTACCGCGGGCCCGGGATCCACCGGTCGCCACCATGGTGCGCTC
CTCCAAGAACGTCATCAAGGAGTTCATGCGCTTCAAGGTGCGCATGGAGGGCACCGTGAACGGCCACGAG
TTCGAGATCGAGGGCGAGGGCGAGGGCCGCCCCTACGAGGGCCACAACACCGTGAAGCTGAAGGTGACCA
AGGGCGGCCCCCTGCCCTTCGCCTGGGACATCCTGTCCCCCCAGTTCCAGTACGGCTCCAAGGTGTACGT
GAAGCACCCCGCCGACATCCCCGACTACAAGAAGCTGTCCTTCCCCGAGGGCTTCAAGTGGGAGCGCGTG
ATGAACTTCGAGGACGGCGGCGTGGTGACCGTGACCCAGGACTCCTCCCTGCAGGACGGCTGCTTCATCT
ACAAGGTGAAGTTCATCGGCGTGAACTTCCCCTCCGACGGCCCCGTAATGCAGAAGAAGACCATGGGCTG
GGAGGCCTCCACCGAGCGCCTGTACCCCCGCGACGGCGTGCTGAAGGGCGAGATCCACAAGGCCCTGAAG
CTGAAGGACGGCGGCCACTACCTGGTGGAGTTCAAGTCCATCTACATGGCCAAGAAGCCCGTGCAGCTGC
CCGGCTACTACTACGTGGACTCCAAGCTGGACATCACCTCCCACAACGAGGACTACACCATCGTGGAGCA
GTACGAGCGCACCGAGGGCCGCCACCACCTGTTCCTGTAGCGGCCGCGACTCTAGATCATAATCAGCCAT
ACCACATTTGTAGAGGTTTTACTTGCTTTAAAAAACCTCCCACACCTCCCCCTGAACCTGAAACATAAAA
TGAATGCAATTGTTGTTGTTAACTTGTTTATTGCAGCTTATAATGGTTACAAATAAAGCAATAGCATCAC
AAATTTCACAAATAAAGCATTTTTTTCACTGCATTCTAGTTGTGGTTTGTCCAAACTCATCAATGTATCT
TAAAGATGAGACCATCAAGCTTATC
